Addgene plasmid #83689: MSCV-6NBC-GFP-PGK-Puro-Barcode12
Purpose: individual 6N barcode to make barcoded cell line variants
Depositing lab: Monte Winslow. Depositing organization: Stanford University. Publication: An in vivo multiplexed small-molecule screening platform. Gruner BM, Schulze CJ, Yang D, Ogasawara D, Dix MM, Rogers ZN, Chuang CH, McFarland CD, Chiou SH, Brown JM, Cravatt BF, Bogyo M, Winslow MM. Nat Methods. 2016 Sep 12. doi: 10.1038/nmeth.3992. PubMed 27617390.
Backbone
  Vector backbone: MSCV
  Vector type: Retroviral
  Selectable markers: Puromycin
Growth in bacteria
  Bacterial resistance: Ampicillin, 100 μg/mL
  Growth temperature: 37°C
  Growth strain: DH5alpha
  Copy number: High Copy
Gene/Insert
  Gene/Insert name: Barcode12
  Species: Synthetic
  Cloning method: Restriction Enzyme; 5′ cloning site BglII (destroyed during cloning); 3′ cloning site EcoRI (not destroyed)
  Sequencing primers: 5′ CCCTTGAACCTCCTCGTTCGACC
Terms and licenses: Academic/Nonprofit Terms; Industry Terms: Not Available to Industry
How to cite: MSCV-6NBC-GFP-PGK-Puro-Barcode12 was a gift from Monte Winslow (Addgene plasmid # 83689 ; http://n2t.net/addgene:83689 ; RRID:Addgene_83689)
