[The description below was written by a language model from this plasmid's Addgene catalogue record and pLannotate feature annotations shown in this document.]
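Description:
MSCV-6NBC-GFP-PGK-Puro-Barcode12 is a gamma-retroviral transfer vector built on the murine stem cell virus (MSCV) backbone, about 7.0 kb in size. It is one member of a set of plasmids that each carry a distinct synthetic six-nucleotide ("6N") barcode. The proviral unit is bounded by 5′ and 3′ long terminal repeats from murine embryonic stem cell virus. It includes the MESV Ψ packaging signal and a truncated MMLV gag segment lacking its start codon, which together support encapsidation of the vector RNA when viral proteins are supplied in trans by a packaging system. In E. coli the plasmid is maintained at high copy by a ColE1/pUC-type origin and selected with ampicillin through the β-lactamase gene. The short lac, lacI, rop, bom, TcR and env fragments in the annotation are non-functional remnants of earlier cloning vectors.

Between the LTRs, an EGFP coding sequence sits directly downstream of the Ψ/gag region with no annotated internal promoter, so it is presumably transcribed from the 5′ LTR. A separate mouse PGK promoter drives the puromycin N-acetyltransferase gene. Transduced cells are therefore both green fluorescent and puromycin selectable. The Barcode12 insert was cloned between a BglII site (destroyed) and an EcoRI site (retained). It is too short to be picked up as a feature, so its exact position is not shown in the table, although the name suggests it lies just upstream of GFP. Once integrated, the barcode is a heritable DNA tag. The stated purpose is to make individually barcoded cell line variants, which the associated publication applies to a multiplexed in vivo small-molecule screening platform.
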