Features (pLannotate 1.2.2; 19 found; start..end, strand, type, name):
    579..920     +  misc_feature   MESV Ψ: packaging signal of murine embryonic stem cell virus
    987..1403    +  CDS            gag (truncated): truncated Moloney murine leukemia virus (MMLV) gag gene lacking the start codon
   1427..2143    +  CDS            EGFP: EGFP is a basic (constitutively fluorescent) green fluorescent protein published in 1996, derived from Aequorea victoria. It is reported to be a rapidly-maturing weak dimer with moderate acid sensitivity.
   2161..2660    +  promoter       PGK promoter: mouse phosphoglycerate kinase 1 promoter
   2681..3280    +  CDS            PuroR: puromycin N-acetyltransferase; pac from Streptomyces alboniger; confers resistance to puromycin
   3380..3894    +  LTR            3' LTR: 3' long terminal repeat from murine embryonic stem cell virus
   4087..4103    -  protein_bind   lac operator: The lac repressor binds to the lac operator to inhibit transcription in E. coli. This inhibition can be relieved by adding lactose or isopropyl-β-D-thiogalactopyranoside (IPTG). lac repressor encoded by lacI
   4111..4141    -  promoter       lac promoter: promoter for the E. coli lac operon
   4156..4177    -  protein_bind   CAP binding site: CAP binding activates transcription in the presence of cAMP. E. coli catabolite activator protein
   4190..4282    -  CDS            lacI (fragment): lac repressor; lacI; The lac repressor binds to the lac operator to inhibit transcription in E. coli. This inhibition can be relieved by adding lactose or isopropyl-β-D-thiogalactopyranoside (IPTG).
   4465..5053    -  rep_origin     ori: high-copy-number ColE1/pMB1/pBR322/pUC origin of replication
   5224..6084    -  CDS            AmpR: β-lactamase; bla; confers resistance to ampicillin, carbenicillin, and related antibiotics
   6085..6189    -  promoter       AmpR promoter: bla
   6284..6319    +  CDS            rop (fragment): Rop protein, which maintains plasmids at low copy number; rop
   6421..6520    +  misc_feature   bom (fragment): basis of mobility region from pBR322
   6526..6675    -  CDS            lacZα (fragment): LacZα fragment of β-galactosidase; lacZ fragment
   6675..6876    -  CDS            TcR (fragment): tetracycline efflux protein; tet; confers resistance to tetracycline
   6877..6975    +  CDS            env (fragment): murine leukemia virus gPr80 envelope polyprotein precursor; env; proteolytically cleaved into gp70SU and p15TM subunits
   7017..515     +  LTR            5' LTR (across the origin): 5' long terminal repeat from murine embryonic stem cell virus
>Addgene plasmid #83689 | MSCV-6NBC-GFP-PGK-Puro-Barcode12 | depositor full sequence | sequence record 159810 | Full Sequence
TGAAAGACCCCACCTGTAGGTTTGGCAAGCTAGCTTAAGTAACGCCATTTTGCAAGGCATGGAAAATACA
TAACTGAGAATAGAGAAGTTCAGATCAAGGTTAGGAACAGAGAGACAGCAGAATATGGGCCAAACAGGAT
ATCTGTGGTAAGCAGTTCCTGCCCCGGCTCAGGGCCAAGAACAGATGGTCCCCAGATGCGGTCCCGCCCT
CAGCAGTTTCTAGAGAACCATCAGATGTTTCCAGGGTGCCCCAAGGACCTGAAATGACCCTGTGCCTTAT
TTGAACTAACCAATCAGTTCGCTTCTCGCTTCTGTTCGCGCGCTTCTGCTCCCCGAGCTCAATAAAAGAG
CCCACAACCCCTCACTCGGCGCGCCAGTCCTCCGATAGACTGCGTCGCCCGGGTACCCGTATTCCCAATA
AAGCCTCTTGCTGTTTGCATCCGAATCGTGGACTCGCTGATCCTTGGGAGGGTCTCCTCAGATTGATTGA
CTGCCCACCTCGGGGGTCTTTCATTTGGAGGTTCCACCGAGATTTGGAGACCCCTGCCCAGGGACCACCG
ACCCCCCCGCCGGGAGGTAAGCTGGCCAGCGGTCGTTTCGTGTCTGTCTCTGTCTTTGTGCGTGTTTGTG
CCGGCATCTAATGTTTGCGCCTGCGTCTGTACTAGTTAGCTAACTAGCTCTGTATCTGGCGGACCCGTGG
TGGAACTGACGAGTTCTGAACACCCGGCCGCAACCCTGGGAGACGTCCCAGGGACTTTGGGGGCCGTTTT
TGTGGCCCGACCTGAGGAAGGGAGTCGATGTGGAATCCGACCCCGTCAGGATATGTGGTTCTGGTAGGAG
ACGAGAACCTAAAACAGTTCCCGCCTCCGTCTGAATTTTTGCTTTCGGTTTGGAACCGAAGCCGCGCGTC
TTGTCTGCTGCAGCGCTGCAGCATCGTTCTGTGTTGTCTCTGTCTGACTGTGTTTCTGTATTTGTCTGAA
AATTAGGGCCAGACTGTTACCACTCCCTTAAGTTTGACCTTAGGTCACTGGAAAGATGTCGAGCGGATCG
CTCACAACCAGTCGGTAGATGTCAAGAAGAGACGTTGGGTTACCTTCTGCTCTGCAGAATGGCCAACCTT
TAACGTCGGATGGCCGCGAGACGGCACCTTTAACCGAGACCTCATCACCCAGGTTAAGATCAAGGTCTTT
TCACCTGGCCCGCATGGACACCCAGACCAGGTCCCCTACATCGTGACCTGGGAAGCCTTGGCTTTTGACC
CCCCTCCCTGGGTCAAGCCCTTTGTACACCCTAAGCCTCCGCCTCCTCTTCCTCCATCCGCCCCGTCTCT
CCCCCTTGAACCTCCTCGTTCGACCCCGCCTCGATCCTCCCTTTATCCAGCCCTCACTCCTTCTCTAGGC
GCCGGAATTAGATCCGTAAGTCCACCATGGTGAGCAAGGGCGAGGAGCTGTTCACCGGGGTGGTGCCCAT
CCTGGTCGAGCTGGACGGCGACGTAAACGGCCACAAGTTCAGCGTGTCCGGCGAGGGCGAGGGCGATGCC
ACCTACGGCAAGCTGACCCTGAAGTTCATCTGCACCACCGGCAAGCTGCCCGTGCCCTGGCCCACCCTCG
TGACCACCCTGACCTACGGCGTGCAGTGCTTCAGCCGCTACCCCGACCACATGAAGCAGCACGACTTCTT
CAAGTCCGCCATGCCCGAAGGCTACGTCCAGGAGCGCACCATCTTCTTCAAGGACGACGGCAACTACAAG
ACCCGCGCCGAGGTGAAGTTCGAGGGCGACACCCTGGTGAACCGCATCGAGCTGAAGGGCATCGACTTCA
AGGAGGACGGCAACATCCTGGGGCACAAGCTGGAGTACAACTACAACAGCCACAACGTCTATATCATGGC
CGACAAGCAGAAGAACGGCATCAAGGTGAACTTCAAGATCCGCCACAACATCGAGGACGGCAGCGTGCAG
CTCGCCGACCACTACCAGCAGAACACCCCCATCGGCGACGGCCCCGTGCTGCTGCCCGACAACCACTACC
TGAGCACCCAGTCCGCCCTGAGCAAAGACCCCAACGAGAAGCGCGATCACATGGTCCTGCTGGAGTTCGT
GACCGCCGCCGGGATCACTCTCGGCATGGACGAGCTGTACAAGTAGCGGAGAATTCTACCGGGTAGGGGA
GGCGCTTTTCCCAAGGCAGTCTGGAGCATGCGCTTTAGCAGCCCCGCTGGGCACTTGGCGCTACACAAGT
GGCCTCTGGCCTCGCACACATTCCACATCCACCGGTAGGCGCCAACCGGCTCCGTTCTTTGGTGGCCCCT
TCGCGCCACCTTCTACTCCTCCCCTAGTCAGGAAGTTCCCCCCCGCCCCGCAGCTCGCGTCGTGCAGGAC
GTGACAAATGGAAGTAGCACGTCTCACTAGTCTCGTGCAGATGGACAGCACCGCTGAGCAATGGAAGCGG
GTAGGCCTTTGGGGCAGCGGCCAATAGCAGCTTTGCTCCTTCGCTTTCTGGGCTCAGAGGCTGGGAAGGG
GTGGGTCCGGGGGCGGGCTCAGGGGCGGGCTCAGGGGCGGGGCGGGCGCCCGAAGGTCCTCCGGAGGCCC
GGCATTCTGCACGCTTCAAAAGCGCACGTCTGCCGCGCTGTTCTCCTCTTCCTCATCTCCGGGCCTTTCG
ACCTGCAGCCCAAGCTTACCATGACCGAGTACAAGCCCACGGTGCGCCTCGCCACCCGCGACGACGTCCC
CAGGGCCGTACGCACCCTCGCCGCCGCGTTCGCCGACTACCCCGCCACGCGCCACACCGTCGATCCGGAC
CGCCACATCGAGCGGGTCACCGAGCTGCAAGAACTCTTCCTCACGCGCGTCGGGCTCGACATCGGCAAGG
TGTGGGTCGCGGACGACGGCGCCGCGGTGGCGGTCTGGACCACGCCGGAGAGCGTCGAAGCGGGGGCGGT
GTTCGCCGAGATCGGCCCGCGCATGGCCGAGTTGAGCGGTTCCCGGCTGGCCGCGCAGCAACAGATGGAA
GGCCTCCTGGCGCCGCACCGGCCCAAGGAGCCCGCGTGGTTCCTGGCCACCGTCGGCGTCTCGCCCGACC
ACCAGGGCAAGGGTCTGGGCAGCGCCGTCGTGCTCCCCGGAGTGGAGGCGGCCGAGCGCGCCGGGGTGCC
CGCCTTCCTGGAGACCTCCGCGCCCCGCAACCTCCCCTTCTACGAGCGGCTCGGCTTCACCGTCACCGCC
GACGTCGAGGTGCCCGAAGGACCGCGCACCTGGTGCATGACCCGCAAGCCCGGTGCCTGACGCCCGCCCC
ACGACCCGCAGCGCCCGACCGAAAGGAGCGCACGACCCCATGCATCGATAAAATAAAAGATTTTATTTAG
TCTCCAGAAAAAGGGGGGAATGAAAGACCCCACCTGTAGGTTTGGCAAGCTAGCTTAAGTAACGCCATTT
TGCAAGGCATGGAAAATACATAACTGAGAATAGAGAAGTTCAGATCAAGGTTAGGAACAGAGAGACAGCA
GAATATGGGCCAAACAGGATATCTGTGGTAAGCAGTTCCTGCCCCGGCTCAGGGCCAAGAACAGATGGTC
CCCAGATGCGGTCCCGCCCTCAGCAGTTTCTAGAGAACCATCAGATGTTTCCAGGGTGCCCCAAGGACCT
GAAATGACCCTGTGCCTTATTTGAACTAACCAATCAGTTCGCTTCTCGCTTCTGTTCGCGCGCTTCTGCT
CCCCGAGCTCAATAAAAGAGCCCACAACCCCTCACTCGGCGCGCCAGTCCTCCGATAGACTGCGTCGCCC
GGGTACCCGTGTATCCAATAAACCCTCTTGCAGTTGCATCCGACTTGTGGTCTCGCTGTTCCTTGGGAGG
GTCTCCTCTGAGTGATTGACTACCCGTCAGCGGGGGTCTTTCATGGGTAACAGTTTCTTGAAGTTGGAGA
ACAACATTCTGAGGGTAGGAGTCGAATATTAAGTAATCCTGACTCAATTAGCCACTGTTTTGAATCCACA
TACTCCAATACTCCTGAAATAGTTCATTATGGACAGCGCAGAAGAGCTGGGGAGAATTAATTCGTAATCA
TGGTCATAGCTGTTTCCTGTGTGAAATTGTTATCCGCTCACAATTCCACACAACATACGAGCCGGAAGCA
TAAAGTGTAAAGCCTGGGGTGCCTAATGAGTGAGCTAACTCACATTAATTGCGTTGCGCTCACTGCCCGC
TTTCCAGTCGGGAAACCTGTCGTGCCAGCTGCATTAATGAATCGGCCAACGCGCGGGGAGAGGCGGTTTG
CGTATTGGGCGCTCTTCCGCTTCCTCGCTCACTGACTCGCTGCGCTCGGTCGTTCGGCTGCGGCGAGCGG
TATCAGCTCACTCAAAGGCGGTAATACGGTTATCCACAGAATCAGGGGATAACGCAGGAAAGAACATGTG
AGCAAAAGGCCAGCAAAAGGCCAGGAACCGTAAAAAGGCCGCGTTGCTGGCGTTTTTCCATAGGCTCCGC
CCCCCTGACGAGCATCACAAAAATCGACGCTCAAGTCAGAGGTGGCGAAACCCGACAGGACTATAAAGAT
ACCAGGCGTTTCCCCCTGGAAGCTCCCTCGTGCGCTCTCCTGTTCCGACCCTGCCGCTTACCGGATACCT
GTCCGCCTTTCTCCCTTCGGGAAGCGTGGCGCTTTCTCATAGCTCACGCTGTAGGTATCTCAGTTCGGTG
TAGGTCGTTCGCTCCAAGCTGGGCTGTGTGCACGAACCCCCCGTTCAGCCCGACCGCTGCGCCTTATCCG
GTAACTATCGTCTTGAGTCCAACCCGGTAAGACACGACTTATCGCCACTGGCAGCAGCCACTGGTAACAG
GATTAGCAGAGCGAGGTATGTAGGCGGTGCTACAGAGTTCTTGAAGTGGTGGCCTAACTACGGCTACACT
AGAAGGACAGTATTTGGTATCTGCGCTCTGCTGAAGCCAGTTACCTTCGGAAAAAGAGTTGGTAGCTCTT
GATCCGGCAAACAAACCACCGCTGGTAGCGGTGGTTTTTTTGTTTGCAAGCAGCAGATTACGCGCAGAAA
AAAAGGATCTCAAGAAGATCCTTTGATCTTTTCTACGGGGTCTGACGCTCAGTGGAACGAAAACTCACGT
TAAGGGATTTTGGTCATGAGATTATCAAAAAGGATCTTCACCTAGATCCTTTTAAATTAAAAATGAAGTT
TTAAATCAATCTAAAGTATATATGAGTAAACTTGGTCTGACAGTTACCAATGCTTAATCAGTGAGGCACC
TATCTCAGCGATCTGTCTATTTCGTTCATCCATAGTTGCCTGACTCCCCGTCGTGTAGATAACTACGATA
CGGGAGGGCTTACCATCTGGCCCCAGTGCTGCAATGATACCGCGAGACCCACGCTCACCGGCTCCAGATT
TATCAGCAATAAACCAGCCAGCCGGAAGGGCCGAGCGCAGAAGTGGTCCTGCAACTTTATCCGCCTCCAT
CCAGTCTATTAATTGTTGCCGGGAAGCTAGAGTAAGTAGTTCGCCAGTTAATAGTTTGCGCAACGTTGTT
GCCATTGCTACAGGCATCGTGGTGTCACGCTCGTCGTTTGGTATGGCTTCATTCAGCTCCGGTTCCCAAC
GATCAAGGCGAGTTACATGATCCCCCATGTTGTGCAAAAAAGCGGTTAGCTCCTTCGGTCCTCCGATCGT
TGTCAGAAGTAAGTTGGCCGCAGTGTTATCACTCATGGTTATGGCAGCACTGCATAATTCTCTTACTGTC
ATGCCATCCGTAAGATGCTTTTCTGTGACTGGTGAGTACTCAACCAAGTCATTCTGAGAATAGTGTATGC
GGCGACCGAGTTGCTCTTGCCCGGCGTCAATACGGGATAATACCGCGCCACATAGCAGAACTTTAAAAGT
GCTCATCATTGGAAAACGTTCTTCGGGGCGAAAACTCTCAAGGATCTTACCGCTGTTGAGATCCAGTTCG
ATGTAACCCACTCGTGCACCCAACTGATCTTCAGCATCTTTTACTTTCACCAGCGTTTCTGGGTGAGCAA
AAACAGGAAGGCAAAATGCCGCAAAAAAGGGAATAAGGGCGACACGGAAATGTTGAATACTCATACTCTT
CCTTTTTCAATATTATTGAAGCATTTATCAGGGTTATTGTCTCATGAGCGGATACATATTTGAATGTATT
TAGAAAAATAAACAAATAGGGGTTCCGCGCACATTTCCCCGAAAAGTGCCACCTGACGTCTAAGAAACCA
TTATTATCATGACATTAACCTATAAAAATAGGCGTATCACGAGGCCCTTTCGTCTCGCGCGTTTCGGTGA
TGACGGTGAAAACCTCTGACACATGCAGCTCCCGGAGACGGTCACAGCTTGTCTGTAAGCGGATGCCGGG
AGCAGACAAGCCCGTCAGGGCGCGTCAGCGGGTGTTGGCGGGTGTCGGGGCTGGCTTAACTATGCGGCAT
CAGAGCAGATTGTACTGAGAGTGCACCATATGCGGTGTGAAATACCGCACAGATGCGTAAGGAGAAAATA
CCGCATCAGGCGCCATTCGCCATTCAGGCTGCGCAACTGTTGGGAAGGGCGATCGGTGCGGGCCTCTTCG
CTATTACGCCAGCTGGCGAAAGGGGGATGTGCTGCAAGGCGATTAAGTTGGGTAACGCCAGGGTTTTCCC
AGTCACGACGTTGTAAAACGACGGCGCAAGGAATGGTGCATGCAAGGAGATGGCGCCCAACAGTCCCCCG
GCCACGGGGCCTGCCACCATACCCACGCCGAAACAAGCGCTCATGAGCCCGAAGTGGCGAGCCCGATCTT
CCCCATCGGTGATGTCGGCGATATAGGCGCCAGCAACCGCACCTGTGGCGCCGGTGATGCCGGCCACGAT
GCGTCCGGCGTAGAGGCGATTAGTCCAATTTGTTAAAGACAGGATATCAGTGGTCCAGGCTCTAGTTTTG
ACTCAACAATATCACCAGCTGAAGCCTATAGAGTACGAGCCATAGATAAAATAAAAGATTTTATTTAGTC
TCCAGAAAAAGGGGGGAA
