>Addgene plasmid #83689 | MSCV-6NBC-GFP-PGK-Puro-Barcode12 | addgene partial sequence | sequence record 165144 | pLXSN5 5'-CCCTTGAACCTCCTCGTTCGACC-3'
CAGCCCTCACTCCTTCTCTAGGCGCCGGAATTAGATCCGTAAGTCCACCATGGTGAGCAAGGGCGAGGAG
CTGTTCACCGGGGTGGTGCCCATCCTGGTCGAGCTGGACGGCGACGTAAACGGCCACAAGTTCAGCGTGT
CCGGCGAGGGCGAGGGCGATGCCACCTACGGCAAGCTGACCCTGAAGTTCATCTGCACCACCGGCAAGCT
GCCCGTGCCCTGGCCCACCCTCGTGACCACCCTGACCTACGGCGTGCAGTGCTTCAGCCGCTACCCCGAC
CACATGAAGCAGCACGACTTCTTCAAGTCCGCCATGCCCGAAGGCTACGTCCAGGAGCGCACCATCTTCT
TCAAGGACGACGGCAACTACAAGACCCGCGCCGAGGTGAAGTTCGAGGGCGACACCCTGGTGAACCGCAT
CGAGCTGAAGGGCATCGACTTCAAGGAGGACGGCAACATCCTGGGGCACAAGCTGGAGTACAACTACAAC
AGCCACAACGTCTATATCATGGCCGACAAGCAGAAGAACGGCATCAAGGTGAACTTCAAGATCCGCCACA
ACATCGAGGACGGCAGCGTGCAGCTCGCCGACCACTACCAGCAGAACACCCCCATCGGCGACGGCCCCGT
GCTGCTGCCCGACAACCACTACCTGAGCACCCAGTCCGCCCTGAGCAAAGACCCCAACGAGAAGCGCGAT
CACATGGTCCTGCTGGAGTTCGTGACCGCCGCCGGGATCACTCTCGGCATGGACGAGCTGTACAAGTAGC
GGAGAATTCTACCGGGTAGGGGAGGCGCTTTTCCCAAGGCAGTCTGGAGCATGCGC
